Addgene plasmid #194876: pAAV-Syn-eGFP-2A-mCherry_YDA
Purpose: Ratiometric YDA sensor for in vivo neuron-specific cholesterol visualization
Depositing lab: Peter Scheiffele. Depositing organization: University of Basel. Publication: Cell type-specific assessment of cholesterol distribution in models of neurodevelopmental disorders. Czernecki C, Dixit S, Riezman I, Innocenti S, Bornmann C, Pfrieger FW, Riezman H, Scheiffele P. bioRxiv 2022.11.16.516849 10.1101/2022.11.16.516849.
Backbone
  Vector backbone: pAAV
  Backbone size w/o insert (bp): 4585
  Total vector size (bp): 6493
  Vector type: Mammalian Expression, AAV
Growth in bacteria
  Bacterial resistance: Ampicillin, 100 μg/mL
  Growth temperature: 37°C
  Growth strain: NEB Stable
  Copy number: High Copy
Gene/Insert
  Gene/Insert name: GFP-T2A-mCherry-YDA
  Species: M. musculus (mouse)
  Insert size (bp): 1908
  Promoter: human Synapsin
  Cloning method: Restriction Enzyme; 5′ cloning site AgeI (not destroyed); 3′ cloning site EcoRV (not destroyed)
  Sequencing primers: 5′ Synapsin FW; 3′ WPRE RV
Resource information
  A portion of this plasmid was derived from a plasmid made by: mCherry-D4H sequence received from Sophie Martin lab, University of Geneva
Terms and licenses: Academic/Nonprofit Terms; Industry Terms: Not Available to Industry
Depositor comments: Complete sequence shows D4H mutations, partial sequence shows YDA mutations. Please visit https://doi.org/10.1101/2022.11.16.516849 for bioRxiv preprint.
How to cite: pAAV-Syn-eGFP-2A-mCherry_YDA was a gift from Peter Scheiffele (Addgene plasmid # 194876 ; http://n2t.net/addgene:194876 ; RRID:Addgene_194876)
