[The description below was written by a language model from this plasmid's Addgene catalogue record and pLannotate feature annotations shown in this document.]
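Description:
pAAV-Syn-eGFP-2A-mCherry_YDA is an AAV transfer plasmid (about 6.5 kb) for neuron-specific expression of a ratiometric cholesterol sensor in mammalian cells and in vivo. It is maintained in bacteria through a high-copy ColE1/pUC-type origin with ampicillin resistance (AmpR), and it also carries an f1 phage origin. The expression cassette is flanked by AAV2 inverted terminal repeats, which allow it to be packaged into recombinant AAV particles. The annotation detects a complete ITR on the 3′ side but only short ITR fragments on the 5′ side.

Within the ITRs, the human synapsin I promoter restricts transcription to neurons and drives a single open reading frame of roughly 1.9 kb. EGFP comes first, followed by a T2A self-cleaving peptide (listed in the catalogue entry but not annotated in the feature table). Next is mCherry fused to a fragment of perfringolysin O (pfo), the cholesterol-dependent cytolysin of Clostridium perfringens whose C-terminal region mediates cholesterol binding. The 2A element yields free EGFP and the mCherry-tagged cholesterol-binding probe from one transcript, so the green signal can serve as an expression reference against which the red probe's distribution is normalised. A WPRE and the human growth hormone polyadenylation signal follow the coding sequence to enhance transcript stability and processing.

The mCherry-probe portion derives from an mCherry-D4H construct, and YDA denotes a mutant variant of this domain. The depositor notes that the complete sequence on file shows the D4H mutations, while only the partial sequence shows the YDA mutations. The annotated full sequence may therefore not reflect the named variant. The catalogue lists the insert species as mouse, although the annotated parts are of jellyfish, coral and bacterial origin.
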