Features (pLannotate 1.2.2; 20 found; start..end, strand, type, name):
     12..39      +  repeat_region  AAV2 ITR (fragment): inverted terminal repeat of adeno-associated virus serotype 2 inverted
     68..95      +  repeat_region  AAV2 ITR (fragment): inverted terminal repeat of adeno-associated virus serotype 2 inverted
    175..622     +  promoter       hSyn promoter: human synapsin I promoter; confers neuron-specific expression (Kügler et al., 2003)
    656..1372    +  CDS            EGFP: EGFP is a basic (constitutively fluorescent) green fluorescent protein published in 1996, derived from Aequorea victoria. It is reported to be a rapidly-maturing weak dimer with moderate acid sensitivity.
   1373..1417    +  misc_feature   MCS (fragment): multiple cloning site
   1489..2192    +  CDS            mCherry (fragment): monomeric derivative of DsRed fluorescent protein (Shaner et al., 2004) mammalian codon-optimized
   2192..2209    +  misc_feature   MCS (fragment): pBluescript multiple cloning site
   2207..2539    +  CDS            pfo (fragment): TACY_CLOP1 - Also known as pfoA, pfoR. Experimental evidence at protein level: Swiss-Prot protein existence level 1. A cholesterol-dependent toxin that causes cytolysis by forming pores in cholesterol containing host membranes. After binding to target membranes, the protein assembles into a pre-pore complex. A conformation change leads to insertion in the host membrane and formation of an oligomeric pore complex. Cholesterol is required for binding to host cell membranes, membrane insertion and pore formation; cholesterol binding is mediated by a Thr-Leu pair in the C-terminus. Can be reversib
   2542..2566    -  misc_feature   MCS (fragment): pBluescript multiple cloning site
   2587..2606    +  misc_feature   MCS (fragment): pBluescript multiple cloning site
   2606..3194    +  misc_feature   WPRE: woodchuck hepatitis virus posttranscriptional regulatory element
   3226..3702    +  polyA_signal   hGH poly(A) signal: human growth hormone polyadenylation signal
   3742..3882    +  repeat_region  AAV2 ITR: inverted terminal repeat of adeno-associated virus serotype 2 inverted
   3887..3938    -  misc_feature   bom (fragment): basis of mobility region from pBR322
   3957..4412    +  rep_origin     f1 ori (sequence partly withheld): f1 bacteriophage origin of replication; arrow indicates direction of (+) strand synthesis
   4413..4462    -  misc_feature   bom (fragment): basis of mobility region from pBR322
   4564..4599    -  CDS            rop (fragment): Rop protein, which maintains plasmids at low copy number; rop
   4694..4798    +  promoter       AmpR promoter: bla
   4799..5659    +  CDS            AmpR: β-lactamase; bla; confers resistance to ampicillin, carbenicillin, and related antibiotics
   5830..6418    +  rep_origin     ori: high-copy-number ColE1/pMB1/pBR322/pUC origin of replication
>Addgene plasmid #194876 | pAAV-Syn-eGFP-2A-mCherry_YDA | addgene full sequence | sequence record 385817 | Addgene NGS Result
CCTGCAGGCAGCTGCGCGCTCGCTCGCTCACTGAGGCCGCCCGGGCGTCGGGCGACCTTTGGTCGCCCGG
CCTCAGTGAGCGAGCGAGCGCGCAGAGAGGGAGTGGCCAACTCCATCACTAGGGGTTCCTGCGGCCGCAC
GCGTGTGTCTAGACTGCAGAGGGCCCTGCGTATGAGTGCAAGTGGGTTTTAGGACCAGGATGAGGCGGGG
TGGGGGTGCCTACCTGACGACCGACCCCGACCCACTGGACAAGCACCCAACCCCCATTCCCCAAATTGCG
CATCCCCTATCAGAGAGGGGGAGGGGAAACAGGATGCGGCGAGGCGCGTGCGCACTGCCAGCTTCAGCAC
CGCGGACAGTGCCTTCGCCCCCGCCTGGCGGCGCGCGCCACCGCCGCCTCAGCACTGAAGGCGCGCTGAC
GTCACTCGCCGGTCCCCCGCAAACTCCCCTTCCCGGCCACCTTGGTCGCGTCCGCGCCGCCGCCGGCCCA
GCCGGACCGCACCACGCGAGGCGCGAGATAGGGGGGCACGGGCGCGACCATCTGCGCTGCGGCGCCGGCG
ACTCAGCGCTGCCTCAGTCTGCGGTGGGCAGCGGAGGAGTCGTGTCGTGCCTGAGAGCGCAGTCGAGAAG
GTACCGGACGCTACCGGTCGCCACCATGGTGAGCAAGGGCGAGGAGCTGTTCACCGGGGTGGTGCCCATC
CTGGTCGAGCTGGACGGCGACGTAAACGGCCACAAGTTCAGCGTGTCCGGCGAGGGCGAGGGCGATGCCA
CCTACGGCAAGCTGACCCTGAAGTTCATCTGCACCACCGGCAAGCTGCCCGTGCCCTGGCCCACCCTCGT
GACCACCCTGACCTACGGCGTGCAGTGCTTCAGCCGCTACCCCGACCACATGAAGCAGCACGACTTCTTC
AAGTCCGCCATGCCCGAAGGCTACGTCCAGGAGCGCACCATCTTCTTCAAGGACGACGGCAACTACAAGA
CCCGCGCCGAGGTGAAGTTCGAGGGCGACACCCTGGTGAACCGCATCGAGCTGAAGGGCATCGACTTCAA
GGAGGACGGCAACATCCTGGGGCACAAGCTGGAGTACAACTACAACAGCCACAACGTCTATATCATGGCC
GACAAGCAGAAGAACGGCATCAAGGTGAACTTCAAGATCCGCCACAACATCGAGGACGGCAGCGTGCAGC
TCGCCGACCACTACCAGCAGAACACCCCCATCGGCGACGGCCCCGTGCTGCTGCCCGACAACCACTACCT
GAGCACCCAGTCCGCCCTGAGCAAAGACCCCAACGAGAAGCGCGATCACATGGTCCTGCTGGAGTTCGTG
ACCGCCGCCGGGATCACTCTCGGCATGGACGAGCTGTACAAGTCCGGACTCAGATCTCGAGCTCAAGCTT
CGAATTCTGCAGTCGACCTCGAGGGCAGAGGAAGTCTTCTAACATGCGGTGACGTGGAGGAGAATCCCGG
CCCTGAATTCATGGCAAGGAGCAAGGGCGAGGAGGATAACATGGCCATCATCAAGGAGTTCATGCGCTTC
AAGGTGCACATGGAGGGCTCCGTGAACGGCCACGAGTTCGAGATCGAGGGCGAGGGCGAGGGCCGCCCCT
ACGAGGGCACCCAGACCGCCAAGCTGAAGGTGACCAAGGGTGGCCCCCTGCCCTTCGCCTGGGACATCCT
GTCCCCTCAGTTCATGTACGGCTCCAAGGCCTACGTGAAGCACCCCGCCGACATCCCCGACTACTTGAAG
CTGTCCTTCCCCGAGGGCTTCAAGTGGGAGCGCGTGATGAACTTCGAGGACGGCGGCGTGGTGACCGTGA
CCCAGGACTCCTCCCTGCAGGACGGCGAGTTCATCTACAAGGTGAAGCTGCGCGGCACCAACTTCCCCTC
CGACGGCCCCGTAATGCAGAAGAAGACCATGGGCTGGGAGGCCTCCTCCGAGCGGATGTACCCCGAGGAC
GGCGCCCTGAAGGGCGAGATCAAGCAGAGGCTGAAGCTGAAGGACGGCGGCCACTACGACGCTGAGGTCA
AGACCACCTACAAGGCCAAGAAGCCCGTGCAGCTGCCCGGCGCCTACAACGTCAACATCAAGTTGGACAT
CACCTCCCACAACGAGGACTACACCATCGTGGAACAGTACGAACGCGCCGAGGGCCGCCACTCCACCGGC
GGCATGGACGAGCTGTACAAGTCTAGAACTAGTGGATCCAAGGGAAAAATAAACTTAGATCATAGTGGAG
CCTATGTTGCACAGTTTGAAGTAGCCTGGGATGAAGTTTCAGCTGACAAAGAAGGAAATGAAGTTTTAAC
TCATAAAACATGGGATGGAAATTATCAATGGAAAACAGCTCACTATTCAACAGTAATACCTCTTGAAGCT
AATGCAAGAAATATAAGAATAAAAGCAAGAGAGTGTACAGGCCTTTGGTGGGAATGGTGGAGAGATGTTA
TAAGTGAATATGATGTTCCATTAACAAATAATATAAATGTTTCAATATGGGGAACAACTTTATACCCTGG
ATCTAGTATTACTTACAATTAAGCGGCCGCCACCGCGGTGGAGCTCAAGCACTCCATGTAGGCTAGCGAT
ATCAAGCTTATCGATAATCAACCTCTGGATTACAAAATTTGTGAAAGATTGACTGGTATTCTTAACTATG
TTGCTCCTTTTACGCTATGTGGATACGCTGCTTTAATGCCTTTGTATCATGCTATTGCTTCCCGTATGGC
TTTCATTTTCTCCTCCTTGTATAAATCCTGGTTGCTGTCTCTTTATGAGGAGTTGTGGCCCGTTGTCAGG
CAACGTGGCGTGGTGTGCACTGTGTTTGCTGACGCAACCCCCACTGGTTGGGGCATTGCCACCACCTGTC
AGCTCCTTTCCGGGACTTTCGCTTTCCCCCTCCCTATTGCCACGGCGGAACTCATCGCCGCCTGCCTTGC
CCGCTGCTGGACAGGGGCTCGGCTGTTGGGCACTGACAATTCCGTGGTGTTGTCGGGGAAATCATCGTCC
TTTCCTTGGCTGCTCGCCTATGTTGCCACCTGGATTCTGCGCGGGACGTCCTTCTGCTACGTCCCTTCGG
CCCTCAATCCAGCGGACCTTCCTTCCCGCGGCCTGCTGCCGGCTCTGCGGCCTCTTCCGCGTCTTCGCCT
TCGCCCTCAGACGAGTCGGATCTCCCTTTGGGCCGCCTCCCCGCATCGATACCGAGCGCTGCTCGAGAGA
TCTACGGGTGGCATCCCTGTGACCCCTCCCCAGTGCCTCTCCTGGCCCTGGAAGTTGCCACTCCAGTGCC
CACCAGCCTTGTCCTAATAAAATTAAGTTGCATCATTTTGTCTGACTAGGTGTCCTTCTATAATATTATG
GGGTGGAGGGGGGTGGTATGGAGCAAGGGGCAAGTTGGGAAGACAACCTGTAGGGCCTGCGGGGTCTATT
GGGAACCAAGCTGGAGTGCAGTGGCACAATCTTGGCTCACTGCAATCTCCGCCTCCTGGGTTCAAGCGAT
TCTCCTGCCTCAGCCTCCCGAGTTGTTGGGATTCCAGGCATGCATGACCAGGCTCAGCTAATTTTTGTTT
TTTTGGTAGAGACGGGGTTTCACCATATTGGCCAGGCTGGTCTCCAACTCCTAATCTCAGGTGATCTACC
CACCTTGGCCTCCCAAATTGCTGGGATTACAGGCGTGAACCACTGCTCCCTTCCCTGTCCTTCTGATTTT
GTAGGTAACCACGTGCGGACCGAGCGGCCGCAGGAACCCCTAGTGATGGAGTTGGCCACTCCCTCTCTGC
GCGCTCGCTCGCTCACTGAGGCCGGGCGACCAAAGGTCGCCCGACGCCCGGGCTTTGCCCGGGCGGCCTC
AGTGAGCGAGCGAGCGCGCAGCTGCCTGCAGGGGCGCCTGATGCGGTATTTTCTCCTTACGCATCTGTGC
GGTATTTCACACCGCATA
[95 nt withheld, positions 3939-4033]
T
[46 nt withheld, positions 4035-4080]
C
[141 nt withheld, positions 4082-4222]
CCTTTGACGTTGGAGTCCACGTTCTTT
[37 nt withheld, positions 4250-4286]
ACTCTATCTCGGGCTATTCTTTTGATTTATAAGGGATTTTGCCGATTTCGGTCTATTGGTTAAAAAATGA
GCTGATTTAACAAAAATTTAACGCGAATTTTAACAAAATATTAACGTTTACAATTTTATGGTGCACTCTC
AGTACAATCTGCTCTGATGCCGCATAGTTAAGCCAGCCCCGACACCCGCCAACACCCGCTGACGCGCCCT
GACGGGCTTGTCTGCTCCCGGCATCCGCTTACAGACAAGCTGTGACCGTCTCCGGGAGCTGCATGTGTCA
GAGGTTTTCACCGTCATCACCGAAACGCGCGAGACGAAAGGGCCTCGTGATACGCCTATTTTTATAGGTT
AATGTCATGATAATAATGGTTTCTTAGACGTCAGGTGGCACTTTTCGGGGAAATGTGCGCGGAACCCCTA
TTTGTTTATTTTTCTAAATACATTCAAATATGTATCCGCTCATGAGACAATAACCCTGATAAATGCTTCA
ATAATATTGAAAAAGGAAGAGTATGAGTATTCAACATTTCCGTGTCGCCCTTATTCCCTTTTTTGCGGCA
TTTTGCCTTCCTGTTTTTGCTCACCCAGAAACGCTGGTGAAAGTAAAAGATGCTGAAGATCAGTTGGGTG
CACGAGTGGGTTACATCGAACTGGATCTCAACAGCGGTAAGATCCTTGAGAGTTTTCGCCCCGAAGAACG
TTTTCCAATGATGAGCACTTTTAAAGTTCTGCTATGTGGCGCGGTATTATCCCGTATTGACGCCGGGCAA
GAGCAACTCGGTCGCCGCATACACTATTCTCAGAATGACTTGGTTGAGTACTCACCAGTCACAGAAAAGC
ATCTTACGGATGGCATGACAGTAAGAGAATTATGCAGTGCTGCCATAACCATGAGTGATAACACTGCGGC
CAACTTACTTCTGACAACGATCGGAGGACCGAAGGAGCTAACCGCTTTTTTGCACAACATGGGGGATCAT
GTAACTCGCCTTGATCGTTGGGAACCGGAGCTGAATGAAGCCATACCAAACGACGAGCGTGACACCACGA
TGCCTGTAGCAATGGCAACAACGTTGCGCAAACTATTAACTGGCGAACTACTTACTCTAGCTTCCCGGCA
ACAATTAATAGACTGGATGGAGGCGGATAAAGTTGCAGGACCACTTCTGCGCTCGGCCCTTCCGGCTGGC
TGGTTTATTGCTGATAAATCTGGAGCCGGTGAGCGTGGGTCTCGCGGTATCATTGCAGCACTGGGGCCAG
ATGGTAAGCCCTCCCGTATCGTAGTTATCTACACGACGGGGAGTCAGGCAACTATGGATGAACGAAATAG
ACAGATCGCTGAGATAGGTGCCTCACTGATTAAGCATTGGTAACTGTCAGACCAAGTTTACTCATATATA
CTTTAGATTGATTTAAAACTTCATTTTTAATTTAAAAGGATCTAGGTGAAGATCCTTTTTGATAATCTCA
TGACCAAAATCCCTTAACGTGAGTTTTCGTTCCACTGAGCGTCAGACCCCGTAGAAAAGATCAAAGGATC
TTCTTGAGATCCTTTTTTTCTGCGCGTAATCTGCTGCTTGCAAACAAAAAAACCACCGCTACCAGCGGTG
GTTTGTTTGCCGGATCAAGAGCTACCAACTCTTTTTCCGAAGGTAACTGGCTTCAGCAGAGCGCAGATAC
CAAATACTGTTCTTCTAGTGTAGCCGTAGTTAGGCCACCACTTCAAGAACTCTGTAGCACCGCCTACATA
CCTCGCTCTGCTAATCCTGTTACCAGTGGCTGCTGCCAGTGGCGATAAGTCGTGTCTTACCGGGTTGGAC
TCAAGACGATAGTTACCGGATAAGGCGCAGCGGTCGGGCTGAACGGGGGGTTCGTGCACACAGCCCAGCT
TGGAGCGAACGACCTACACCGAACTGAGATACCTACAGCGTGAGCTATGAGAAAGCGCCACGCTTCCCGA
AGGGAGAAAGGCGGACAGGTATCCGGTAAGCGGCAGGGTCGGAACAGGAGAGCGCACGAGGGAGCTTCCA
GGGGGAAACGCCTGGTATCTTTATAGTCCTGTCGGGTTTCGCCACCTCTGACTTGAGCGTCGATTTTTGT
GATGCTCGTCAGGGGGGCGGAGCCTATGGAAAAACGCCAGCAACGCGGCCTTTTTACGGTTCCTGGCCTT
TTGCTGGCCTTTTGCTCACATGT
